Addgene plasmid #46478: pGEX Sck-SH2
Depositing lab: Bruce Mayer. Depositing organization: University of Connecticut Health Center. Publication: High-throughput phosphotyrosine profiling using SH2 domains. Machida K, Thompson CM, Dierck K, Jablonowski K, Karkkainen S, Liu B, Zhang H, Nash PD, Newman DK, Nollau P, Pawson T, Renkema GH, Saksela K, Schiller MR, Shin DG, Mayer BJ. Mol Cell. 2007 Jun 22;26(6):899-915. 10.1016/j.molcel.2007.05.031 PubMed 17588523.
Backbone
  Vector backbone: pGEX6P1
  Backbone manufacturer: GE Healthcare Biosciences
  Backbone size w/o insert (bp): 4900
  Vector type: Bacterial Expression
Growth in bacteria
  Bacterial resistance: Ampicillin, 100 μg/mL
  Growth temperature: 37°C
  Growth strain: DH5alpha
  Copy number: Low Copy
Gene/Insert
  Gene/Insert name: Sck/ShcB (alt names: Shc2; SCK; Sli; ShcB; 6720466E06; Shc2)
  Species: M. musculus (mouse)
  Insert size (bp): 363
  Mutation: contains amino acids 464-573
  Entrez Gene: Shc2 (a.k.a. 6720466E06, SCK, ShcB, Sli)
  Promoter: Tac
  Tag / fusion protein: GST (N terminal on backbone); PreScission (N terminal on backbone)
  Cloning method: Restriction Enzyme; 5′ cloning site BamHI (not destroyed); 3′ cloning site EcoRI (not destroyed)
  Sequencing primers: 5′ pGEX-5; 3′ pGEX-3
Terms and licenses: Academic/Nonprofit Terms; Industry Terms: Not Available to Industry
Depositor comments: The molecular weight of the GST fusion protein is approximately 38.1 kDa
How to cite: pGEX Sck-SH2 was a gift from Bruce Mayer (Addgene plasmid # 46478 ; http://n2t.net/addgene:46478 ; RRID:Addgene_46478)
