[The description below was written by a language model from this plasmid's Addgene catalogue record and pLannotate feature annotations shown in this document.]
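Description:
pGEX Sck-SH2 is a bacterial expression plasmid built on the pGEX6P1 backbone for producing the SH2 domain of mouse Sck/ShcB (Shc2) as a glutathione S-transferase fusion in E. coli. The insert, about 363 bp encoding amino acids 464–573 of the protein, was cloned between BamHI and EcoRI sites that both remain intact. This places it in frame downstream of the Schistosoma japonicum GST coding sequence and a PreScission protease cleavage site, so that the affinity tag can be removed after purification. The depositor gives the fusion protein's mass as roughly 38.1 kDa. The automated feature annotation labels the insert region as a fragment of the related family member Shc3 (ShcC). This most likely reflects homology-based matching among Shc family SH2 domains, and the catalogue entry identifies the insert as Shc2.

Expression is driven by the hybrid tac promoter with an adjacent lac operator. The plasmid carries its own lacI gene under the lacIq promoter, which keeps transcription repressed until it is induced with IPTG. Propagation relies on a ColE1/pBR322-type origin, and selection is by ampicillin resistance from the β-lactamase gene. The record lists the plasmid as low copy. Residual backbone elements, including a lacZα fragment with its lac promoter and small bom and rop fragments, are also annotated but play no role in expression of the fusion.

The associated publication concerns high-throughput phosphotyrosine profiling using SH2 domains. This suggests the purified GST–SH2 protein is intended as a binding probe for detecting and comparing tyrosine-phosphorylated proteins, as well as for pull-down or other interaction studies of the Sck SH2 domain.
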