Features (pLannotate 1.2.2; 17 found; start..end, strand, type, name):
      6..107     -  CDS            yciV (fragment): RNAAM_ECOLI - Also known as trpH From Escherichia coli (strain K12).
    183..211     +  promoter       tac promoter: strong E. coli promoter; hybrid between the trp and lac UV5 promoters
    219..235     +  protein_bind   lac operator: The lac repressor binds to the lac operator to inhibit transcription in E. coli. This inhibition can be relieved by adding lactose or isopropyl-β-D-thiogalactopyranoside (IPTG). lac repressor encoded by lacI
    258..911     +  CDS            GST26_SCHJA: Experimental evidence at protein level: Swiss-Prot protein existence level 1. GST isoenzymes appear to play a central role in the parasite detoxification system. Other functions are also suspected including a role in increasing the solubility of haematin in the parasite gut. From Schistosoma japonicum (Blood fluke).
    861..1292    +  CDS            Shc3 (fragment): SHC3_MOUSE - Also known as Nshc, ShcC. Experimental evidence at protein level: Swiss-Prot protein existence level 1. Signaling adapter that couples activated growth factor receptors to signaling pathway in neurons. Involved in the signal transduction pathways of neurotrophin-activated Trk receptors in cortical neurons (By similarity). From Mus musculus (Mouse).
   1349..1388    +  CDS            rop (fragment): Rop protein, which maintains plasmids at low copy number; rop
   1490..1530    +  misc_feature   bom (fragment): basis of mobility region from pBR322
   1635..1739    +  promoter       AmpR promoter: bla
   1740..2600    +  CDS            AmpR: β-lactamase; bla; confers resistance to ampicillin, carbenicillin, and related antibiotics
   2771..3359    +  rep_origin     ori: high-copy-number ColE1/pMB1/pBR322/pUC origin of replication
   3545..3596    -  misc_feature   bom (fragment): basis of mobility region from pBR322
   3603..3680    +  promoter       lacIq promoter: lacI (mutant); In the lacIq allele, a single base change in the promoter boosts expression of the lacI gene about 10-fold.
   3681..4763    +  CDS            lacI: lac repressor; lacI; The lac repressor binds to the lac operator to inhibit transcription in E. coli. This inhibition can be relieved by adding lactose or isopropyl-β-D-thiogalactopyranoside (IPTG).
   4776..4797    +  protein_bind   CAP binding site: CAP binding activates transcription in the presence of cAMP. E. coli catabolite activator protein
   4812..4842    +  promoter       lac promoter: promoter for the E. coli lac operon
   4850..4866    +  protein_bind   lac operator: The lac repressor binds to the lac operator to inhibit transcription in E. coli. This inhibition can be relieved by adding lactose or isopropyl-β-D-thiogalactopyranoside (IPTG). lac repressor encoded by lacI
   4886..5059    +  CDS            lacZα: LacZα fragment of β-galactosidase; lacZ fragment
>Addgene plasmid #46478 | pGEX Sck-SH2 | depositor full sequence | sequence record 65677 | Full Sequence
ACGTTATCGACTGCACGGTGCACCAATGCTTCTGGCGTCAGGCAGCCATCGGAAGCTGTGGTATGGCTGT
GCAGGTCGTAAATCACTGCATAATTCGTGTCGCTCAAGGCGCACTCCCGTTCTGGATAATGTTTTTTGCG
CCGACATCATAACGGTTCTGGCAAATATTCTGAAATGAGCTGTTGACAATTAATCATCGGCTCGTATAAT
GTGTGGAATTGTGAGCGGATAACAATTTCACACAGGAAACAGTATTCATGTCCCCTATACTAGGTTATTG
GAAAATTAAGGGCCTTGTGCAACCCACTCGACTTCTTTTGGAATATCTTGAAGAAAAATATGAAGAGCAT
TTGTATGAGCGCGATGAAGGTGATAAATGGCGAAACAAAAAGTTTGAATTGGGTTTGGAGTTTCCCAATC
TTCCTTATTATATTGATGGTGATGTTAAATTAACACAGTCTATGGCCATCATACGTTATATAGCTGACAA
GCACAACATGTTGGGTGGTTGTCCAAAAGAGCGTGCAGAGATTTCAATGCTTGAAGGAGCGGTTTTGGAT
ATTAGATACGGTGTTTCGAGAATTGCATATAGTAAAGACTTTGAAACTCTCAAAGTTGATTTTCTTAGCA
AGCTACCTGAAATGCTGAAAATGTTCGAAGATCGTTTATGTCATAAAACATATTTAAATGGTGATCATGT
AACCCATCCTGACTTCATGTTGTATGACGCTCTTGATGTTGTTTTATACATGGACCCAATGTGCCTGGAT
GCGTTCCCAAAATTAGTTTGTTTTAAAAAACGTATTGAAGCTATCCCACAAATTGATAAGTACTTGAAAT
CCAGCAAGTATATAGCATGGCCTTTGCAGGGCTGGCAAGCCACGTTTGGTGGTGGCGACCATCCTCCAAA
ATCGGATCTGGAAGTTCTGTTCCAGGGGCCCCTGGGATCCGGGCGCGCCATGGCCCCCATTGCACCCACA
GAGGAGCAATTGAGGCAGGAGCCCTGGTACCACGGACGAATGAGCCGTCGGGCTGCAGAGAAGCTGCTTC
GGGCCGATGGGGACTTCCTTGTGAGAGACAGCGTCACCAACCCGGGGCAGTATGTCCTCACGGGCATGCA
TGCGGGGCAGCCCAAGCACCTGCTGCTGGTGGACCCCGAGGGTGTGGTGCGGACGAAAGATGTGTTGTTT
GAGAGCATCAGCCACCTCATAGACTATCACCTGAAGAATGGGCTGCCTATCGTGGCTGCTGAGAGCGAGC
TGCATCTGCGGGGAGTGGTCTCTCGGGAGCCATTAATTAACGAATTCCCGGGTCGACTCGAGCGGCCGCA
TCGTGACTGACTGACGATCTGCCTCGCGCGTTTCGGTGATGACGGTGAAAACCTCTGACACATGCAGCTC
CCGGAGACGGTCACAGCTTGTCTGTAAGCGGATGCCGGGAGCAGACAAGCCCGTCAGGGCGCGTCAGCGG
GTGTTGGCGGGTGTCGGGGCGCAGCCATGACCCAGTCACGTAGCGATAGCGGAGTGTATAATTCTTGAAG
ACGAAAGGGCCTCGTGATACGCCTATTTTTATAGGTTAATGTCATGATAATAATGGTTTCTTAGACGTCA
GGTGGCACTTTTCGGGGAAATGTGCGCGGAACCCCTATTTGTTTATTTTTCTAAATACATTCAAATATGT
ATCCGCTCATGAGACAATAACCCTGATAAATGCTTCAATAATATTGAAAAAGGAAGAGTATGAGTATTCA
ACATTTCCGTGTCGCCCTTATTCCCTTTTTTGCGGCATTTTGCCTTCCTGTTTTTGCTCACCCAGAAACG
CTGGTGAAAGTAAAAGATGCTGAAGATCAGTTGGGTGCACGAGTGGGTTACATCGAACTGGATCTCAACA
GCGGTAAGATCCTTGAGAGTTTTCGCCCCGAAGAACGTTTTCCAATGATGAGCACTTTTAAAGTTCTGCT
ATGTGGCGCGGTATTATCCCGTGTTGACGCCGGGCAAGAGCAACTCGGTCGCCGCATACACTATTCTCAG
AATGACTTGGTTGAGTACTCACCAGTCACAGAAAAGCATCTTACGGATGGCATGACAGTAAGAGAATTAT
GCAGTGCTGCCATAACCATGAGTGATAACACTGCGGCCAACTTACTTCTGACAACGATCGGAGGACCGAA
GGAGCTAACCGCTTTTTTGCACAACATGGGGGATCATGTAACTCGCCTTGATCGTTGGGAACCGGAGCTG
AATGAAGCCATACCAAACGACGAGCGTGACACCACGATGCCTGCAGCAATGGCAACAACGTTGCGCAAAC
TATTAACTGGCGAACTACTTACTCTAGCTTCCCGGCAACAATTAATAGACTGGATGGAGGCGGATAAAGT
TGCAGGACCACTTCTGCGCTCGGCCCTTCCGGCTGGCTGGTTTATTGCTGATAAATCTGGAGCCGGTGAG
CGTGGGTCTCGCGGTATCATTGCAGCACTGGGGCCAGATGGTAAGCCCTCCCGTATCGTAGTTATCTACA
CGACGGGGAGTCAGGCAACTATGGATGAACGAAATAGACAGATCGCTGAGATAGGTGCCTCACTGATTAA
GCATTGGTAACTGTCAGACCAAGTTTACTCATATATACTTTAGATTGATTTAAAACTTCATTTTTAATTT
AAAAGGATCTAGGTGAAGATCCTTTTTGATAATCTCATGACCAAAATCCCTTAACGTGAGTTTTCGTTCC
ACTGAGCGTCAGACCCCGTAGAAAAGATCAAAGGATCTTCTTGAGATCCTTTTTTTCTGCGCGTAATCTG
CTGCTTGCAAACAAAAAAACCACCGCTACCAGCGGTGGTTTGTTTGCCGGATCAAGAGCTACCAACTCTT
TTTCCGAAGGTAACTGGCTTCAGCAGAGCGCAGATACCAAATACTGTCCTTCTAGTGTAGCCGTAGTTAG
GCCACCACTTCAAGAACTCTGTAGCACCGCCTACATACCTCGCTCTGCTAATCCTGTTACCAGTGGCTGC
TGCCAGTGGCGATAAGTCGTGTCTTACCGGGTTGGACTCAAGACGATAGTTACCGGATAAGGCGCAGCGG
TCGGGCTGAACGGGGGGTTCGTGCACACAGCCCAGCTTGGAGCGAACGACCTACACCGAACTGAGATACC
TACAGCGTGAGCTATGAGAAAGCGCCACGCTTCCCGAAGGGAGAAAGGCGGACAGGTATCCGGTAAGCGG
CAGGGTCGGAACAGGAGAGCGCACGAGGGAGCTTCCAGGGGGAAACGCCTGGTATCTTTATAGTCCTGTC
GGGTTTCGCCACCTCTGACTTGAGCGTCGATTTTTGTGATGCTCGTCAGGGGGGCGGAGCCTATGGAAAA
ACGCCAGCAACGCGGCCTTTTTACGGTTCCTGGCCTTTTGCTGGCCTTTTGCTCACATGTTCTTTCCTGC
GTTATCCCCTGATTCTGTGGATAACCGTATTACCGCCTTTGAGTGAGCTGATACCGCTCGCCGCAGCCGA
ACGACCGAGCGCAGCGAGTCAGTGAGCGAGGAAGCGGAAGAGCGCCTGATGCGGTATTTTCTCCTTACGC
ATCTGTGCGGTATTTCACACCGCATAAATTCCGACACCATCGAATGGTGCAAAACCTTTCGCGGTATGGC
ATGATAGCGCCCGGAAGAGAGTCAATTCAGGGTGGTGAATGTGAAACCAGTAACGTTATACGATGTCGCA
GAGTATGCCGGTGTCTCTTATCAGACCGTTTCCCGCGTGGTGAACCAGGCCAGCCACGTTTCTGCGAAAA
CGCGGGAAAAAGTGGAAGCGGCGATGGCGGAGCTGAATTACATTCCCAACCGCGTGGCACAACAACTGGC
GGGCAAACAGTCGTTGCTGATTGGCGTTGCCACCTCCAGTCTGGCCCTGCACGCGCCGTCGCAAATTGTC
GCGGCGATTAAATCTCGCGCCGATCAACTGGGTGCCAGCGTGGTGGTGTCGATGGTAGAACGAAGCGGCG
TCGAAGCCTGTAAAGCGGCGGTGCACAATCTTCTCGCGCAACGCGTCAGTGGGCTGATCATTAACTATCC
GCTGGATGACCAGGATGCCATTGCTGTGGAAGCTGCCTGCACTAATGTTCCGGCGTTATTTCTTGATGTC
TCTGACCAGACACCCATCAACAGTATTATTTTCTCCCATGAAGACGGTACGCGACTGGGCGTGGAGCATC
TGGTCGCATTGGGTCACCAGCAAATCGCGCTGTTAGCGGGCCCATTAAGTTCTGTCTCGGCGCGTCTGCG
TCTGGCTGGCTGGCATAAATATCTCACTCGCAATCAAATTCAGCCGATAGCGGAACGGGAAGGCGACTGG
AGTGCCATGTCCGGTTTTCAACAAACCATGCAAATGCTGAATGAGGGCATCGTTCCCACTGCGATGCTGG
TTGCCAACGATCAGATGGCGCTGGGCGCAATGCGCGCCATTACCGAGTCCGGGCTGCGCGTTGGTGCGGA
TATCTCGGTAGTGGGATACGACGATACCGAAGACAGCTCATGTTATATCCCGCCGTCAACCACCATCAAA
CAGGATTTTCGCCTGCTGGGGCAAACCAGCGTGGACCGCTTGCTGCAACTCTCTCAGGGCCAGGCGGTGA
AGGGCAATCAGCTGTTGCCCGTCTCACTGGTGAAAAGAAAAACCACCCTGGCGCCCAATACGCAAACCGC
CTCTCCCCGCGCGTTGGCCGATTCATTAATGCAGCTGGCACGACAGGTTTCCCGACTGGAAAGCGGGCAG
TGAGCGCAACGCAATTAATGTGAGTTAGCTCACTCATTAGGCACCCCAGGCTTTACACTTTATGCTTCCG
GCTCGTATGTTGTGTGGAATTGTGAGCGGATAACAATTTCACACAGGAAACAGCTATGACCATGATTACG
GATTCACTGGCCGTCGTTTTACAACGTCGTGACTGGGAAAACCCTGGCGTTACCCAACTTAATCGCCTTG
CAGCACATCCCCCTTTCGCCAGCTGGCGTAATAGCGAAGAGGCCCGCACCGATCGCCCTTCCCAACAGTT
GCGCAGCCTGAATGGCGAATGGCGCTTTGCCTGGTTTCCGGCACCAGAAGCGGTGCCGGAAAGCTGGCTG
GAGTGCGATCTTCCTGAGGCCGATACTGTCGTCGTCCCCTCAAACTGGCAGATGCACGGTTACGATGCGC
CCATCTACACCAACGTAACCTATCCCATTACGGTCAATCCGCCGTTTGTTCCCACGGAGAATCCGACGGG
TTGTTACTCGCTCACATTTAATGTTGATGAAAGCTGGCTACAGGAAGGCCAGACGCGAATTATTTTTGAT
GGCGTTGGAATT
