>Addgene plasmid #46478 | pGEX Sck-SH2 | depositor partial sequence | sequence record 65678 | Insert sequence
GGATCCGGGCGCGCCATGGCCCCCATTGCACCCACAGAGGAGCAATTGAGGCAGGAGCCCTGGTACCACG
GACGAATGAGCCGTCGGGCTGCAGAGAAGCTGCTTCGGGCCGATGGGGACTTCCTTGTGAGAGACAGCGT
CACCAACCCGGGGCAGTATGTCCTCACGGGCATGCATGCGGGGCAGCCCAAGCACCTGCTGCTGGTGGAC
CCCGAGGGTGTGGTGCGGACGAAAGATGTGTTGTTTGAGAGCATCAGCCACCTCATAGACTATCACCTGA
AGAATGGGCTGCCTATCGTGGCTGCTGAGAGCGAGCTGCATCTGCGGGGAGTGGTCTCTCGGGAGCCATT
AATTAACGAATTC
