>Addgene plasmid #46478 | pGEX Sck-SH2 | addgene partial sequence | sequence record 66724 | pGEX5
GTTCTGTTCCNGGGGCCCCTGGGATCCGGGCGCGCCATGGCCCCCATTGCACCCACAGAGGAGCAATTGA
GGCAGGAGCCCTGGTACCACGGACGAATGAGCCGTCGGGCTGCAGAGAAGCTGCTTCGGGCCGATGGGGA
CTTCCTTGTGAGAGACAGCGTCACCAACCCGGGGCAGTATGTCCTCACGGGCATGCATGCGGGGCAGCCC
AAGCACCTGCTGCTGGTGGACCCCGAGGGTGTGGTGCGGACGAAAGATGTGTTGTTTGAGAGCATCAGCC
ACCTCATAGACTATCACCTGAAGAATGGGCTGCCTATCGTGGCTGCTGAGAGCGAGCTGCATCTGCGGGG
AGTGGTCTCTCGGGAGCCATTAATTAACGAATTCCCGGGTCGACTCGAGCGGCCGCATCGTGACTGACTG
ACGATCTGCCTCGCGCGTTTCGGTGATGACGGTGAAAACCTCTGACACATGCAGCTCCCGGAGACGGTCA
CAGCTTGTCTGTAAGCGGATGCCGGGAGCAGACAAGCCCGTCAGGGCGCGTCAGCGGGTGTTGGCGGGTG
TCGGGGCGCAGCCATGACCCAGTCACGTAGCGATAGCGGAGTGTATAATTCTTGAAGACGAAAGGGCCTC
GTGATACGCCTATTTTTATAGGTTAATGTCATGATAATAATGGTTTCTTAGACGTCAGGTGGCACTTTTC
GGGGAAATGTGCGCGGAACCCCTATTTGTTTATTTTTCTAAATACATTCAAATATGTATCCGCTCATGAG
ACATA
